>Addgene plasmid #174644 | pB80-KIF1A(1-365)-VVDfast-mVenus-SSPB(micro)_P2A_iLID-mCherry-RAB11 | addgene full sequence | sequence record 347042 | Addgene Partial NGS Result
GGGCGAGGCGGAGAGGTGCGGCGGCAGCCAATCAGAGCGGCGCGCTCCGAAAGTTTCCTTTTATGGCGAG
GCGGCGGCGGCGGCGGCCCTATAAAAAGCGAAGCGCGCGGCGGGCGGGAGTCGCTGCGCGCTGCCTTCGC
CCCGTGCCCCGCTCCGCCGCCGCCTCGCGCCGCCCGCCCCGGCTCTGACTGACCGCGTTACTCCCACAGG
TGAGCGGGCGGGACGGCCCTTCTCCTCCGGGCTGTAATTAGCGCTTGGTTTAATGACGGCTCGTTTCTTT
TCTGTGGCTGCGTGAAAGCCTTAAAGGGCTCCGGGAGGGCCCTTTGTGCGGGGGGGAGCGGCTCGGGGGG
TGCGTGCGTGTGTGTGTGCGTGGGGAGCGCCGCGTGCGGCTCCGCGCTGCCCGGCGGCTGTGAGCGCTGC
GGGCGCGGCGCGGGGCTTTGTGCGCTCCGCAGTGTGCGCGAGGGGAGCGCGGCCGGGGGCGGTGCCCCGC
GGTGCGGGGGGGGCTGCGAGGGGAACAAAGGCTGCGTGCGGGGTGTGTGCGTGGGGGGGTGAGCAGGGGG
TGTGGGCGCGGCGGTCGGGCTGTAACCCCCCCCTGCACCCCCCTCCCCGAGTTGCTGAGCACGGCCCGGC
TTCGGGTGCGGGGCTCCGTGCGGGGCGTGGCGCGGGGCTCGCCGTGCCGGGCGGGGGGTGGCGGCAGGTG
GGGGTGCCGGGCGGGGCGGGGCCGCCTCGGGCCGGGGAGGGCTCGGGGGAGGGGCGCGGCGGCCCCCGGA
GCGCCGGCGGCTGTCGAGGCGCGGCGAGCCGCAGCCATTGCCTTTTATGGTAATCGTGCGAGAGGGCGCA
GGGACTTCCTTTGTCCCAAATCTGTGCGGAGCCGAAATCTGGGAGGCGCCGCCGCACCCCCTCTAGCGGG
CGCGGGGCGAAGCGGTGCGGCGCCGGCAGGAAGGAAATGGGCGGGGAGGGCCTTCGTGCGTCGCCGCGCC
GCCGTCCCCTTCTCCATCTCCAGCCTCGGGGCTGTCCGCAGGGGGACGGCTGCCTTCGGGGGGGACGGGG
CAGGGCGGGGTTCGGCTTCTGGCGTGTGACCGGCGGGGTTTATATCTTCCCTTCTCTGTTCCTCCGCAGC
CCCCAAGCTAGGCAATTGGGCGCGCCACCATGGCCGGGGCTTCGGTGAAGGTGGCGGTGCGTGTCCGCCC
CTTCAACTCCCGGGAAATGAGCCGAGACTCCAAGTGCATCATTCAGATGTCTGGAAGCACCACCACTATT
GTCAACCCCAAACAGCCCAAGGAGACACCCAAGAGCTTCAGCTTTGATTACTCCTACTGGTCACATACCT
CGCCGGAGGACATCAACTATGCCTCTCAGAAGCAGGTCTACAGGGACATTGGGGAAGAGATGCTACAGCA
TGCCTTTGAGGGCTACAATGTGTGCATCTTTGCCTATGGGCAGACGGGGGCCGGCAAGTCCTACACCATG
ATGGGGAAACAGGAGAAGGACCAGCAAGGCATCATTCCACAGCTCTGCGAAGACCTCTTCTCTCGAATCA
ACGACACCACCAACGACAACATGTCCTACTCTGTGGAGGTCAGCTACATGGAGATTTACTGTGAGCGAGT
CCGTGACCTCCTGAACCCCAAGAACAAAGGCAACCTGCGTGTGAGGGAGCACCCTCTGCTGGGGCCTTAT
GTGGAGGACCTCTCCAAGCTGGCTGTAACCTCCTACAATGACATCCAGGACCTCATGGACTCAGGGAACA
AGGCCAGGACTGTGGCGGCCACAAACATGAATGAGACCAGCAGCCGTTCTCACGCAGTCTTCAACATCAT
CTTTACCCAGAAGCGCCATGATGCAGAGACCAACATCACCACAGAGAAAGTGAGCAAAATCAGCCTGGTG
GACCTGGCAGGCAGTGAACGAGCCGACTCCACAGGAGCCAAGGGCACGCGACTCAAGGAGGGGGCCAACA
TCAACAAGTCTTTGACCACCCTGGGAAAGGTCATCTCTGCTCTGGCTGAAATGGACTCTGGACCCAACAA
GAACAAGAAAAAGAAGAAGACAGATTTCATCCCTTACCGAGACTCCGTATTGACATGGCTTCTCCGGGAA
AACCTCGGTGGCAACTCAAGGACAGCCATGGTGGCAGCCCTGAGCCCTGCGGACATCAACTATGATGAGA
CCCTCAGCACACTGAGATATGCAGATCGGGCCAAACAAATCCGCTGCAATGCCATCATCAATGAAGACCC
CAACTCTAGAGGTGGCGGGGGCAGTGGGGGATCCCATACTCTTTATGCCCCCGGTGGATATGACATTATG
GGATATCTGTGCCAGATCATGAACCGGCCAAACCCGCAGGTGGAACTGGGCCCCGTGGATACATCCTGCG
CCTTGGTTCTTTGTGACCTGAAACAGAAAGACACCCCGGTAGTTTACGCGAGTGAAGCCTTCCTCTACAT
GACAGGTTACAGCAACGCAGAGGTGCTGGGCCGGAATTGCCGGTTTCTGCAAAGCCCTGACGGCATGGTG
AAGCCCAAGAGCACCCGGAAGTACGTGGATAGTAACACAATCAATACTATGCGCAAGGCAATCGACAGGA
ATGCCGAGGTGCAGGTTGAAGTAGTCAATTTTAAAAAGAATGGACAGCGATTTGTTAATTTCCTGACTAT
GATACCTGTTAGGGACGAAACAGGCGAGTATCGATACTCTATGGGATTCCAGTGCGAAGTCGACGGGAGC
GGGGGTGGGAGTAAGCTTGTGAGCAAGGGCGAGGAGCTGTTCACCGGGGTGGTGCCCATCCTGGTCGAGC
TGGACGGCGACGTAAACGGCCACAAGTTCAGCGTGTCCGGCGAGGGCGAGGGCGATGCCACCTACGGCAA
GCTGACCCTGAAGTTGATCTGCACCACCGGCAAGCTGCCCGTGCCCTGGCCCACCCTCGTGACCACCCTC
GGCTACGGCCTGCAGTGCTTCGCCCGCTACCCCGACCACATGAAGCAGCACGACTTCTTCAAGTCCGCCA
TGCCCGAAGGCTACGTCCAGGAGCGCACCATCTTCTTCAAGGACGACGGCAACTACAAGACCCGCGCCGA
GGTGAAGTTCGAGGGCGACACCCTGGTGAACCGCATCGAGCTGAAGGGCATCGACTTCAAGGAGGACGGC
AACATCCTGGGGCACAAGCTGGAGTACAACTACAACAGCCACAACGTCTATATCATGGCCGACAAGCAGA
AGAACGGCATCAAGGCAAACTTCAAGATCCGCCACAACATCGAGGACGGCGGCGTGCAGCTCGCCGACCA
CTACCAGCAGAACACCCCCATCGGCGACGGCCCCGTGCTGCTGCCCGACAACCACTACCTGAGCTACCAG
TCCAAACTGAGCAAAGACCCCAACGAGAAGCGCGATCACATGGTCCTGCTGGAGTTCGTGACCGCCGCCG
GGATCACTCTCGGCATGGACGAGCTGTACAAGGCTAGCGGAGGCGGTGGCTCAGGCGGAGGAGGGTCAGG
AGGGGGAGGCAGTGGCGGGGGCGGCTCTGGAGGAGGGGGTTCTGGTGGTGGTAGCTACGTAGATCTGAGC
GGCCTGACCCTGCAGGAATTCAGCTCCCCGAAACGCCCTAAGCTGCTGCGTGAATATTACGATTGGCTGG
TTGATAACAGCTTTACCCCATATCTGGTGGTGGATGCCACATACCTGGGCGTGAACGTGCCCGTGGAGTA
TGTGAAAGACGGTCAGATCGTGCTGAATCTGTCTGCAAGTGCGACCGGCAACCTGCAACTGACAAATGAT
TTTATCCAGTTCAACGCCCAGTTTAAGGGCGTGTCTCGTGAACTGTATATCCCGATGGGTGCCGCTCTGG
CCATTTACGCTCGCGAGAACGGCGATGGTGTGATGTTCGAACCAGAAGAAATCTATGACGAGCTGAATAT
TGGTGGATCCGGAGCCACGAACTTCTCTCTGTTAAAGCAAGCAGGAGACGTGGAAGAAAACCCCGGGCCC
ACCATGCTGGCAACCACACTGGAACGGATCGAGAAAAATTTCGTGATTACTGATCCGAGACTGCCTGACA
ACCCAATCATTTTTGCGAGCGATTCCTTCCTGCAGCTGACAGAATATTCTCGGGAAGAGATCCTGGGGCG
CAATTGCCGTTTTCTGCAGGGACCCGAGACAGACCGTGCCACTGTTCGGAAAATCAGAGATGCTATTGAC
AACCAGACTGAAGTGACCGTTCAGCTGATCAATTATACCAAGAGCGGCAAGAAGTTCTGGAACGTGTTCC
ACCTGCAGCCGATGCGCGATTATAAGGGCGACGTCCAGTACTTCATTGGCGTGCAGCTGGATGGCACCGA
ACGTCTTCATGGCGCCGCTGAGCGTGAGGCGGTCTGCCTGATCAAAAAGACAGCCTTTCAGATTGCTGAG
GCAGCGAACGACGAAAATTACTTTTCTAGAGGTGGCGGGGGGAGCGGGGGTGGGAGTAAGCTTGTGAGCA
AGGGCGAGGAGGATAACATGGCCATCATCAAGGAGTTCATGCGCTTCAAGGTGCACATGGAGGGCTCCGT
GAACGGCCACGAGTTCGAGATCGAGGGCGAGGGCGAGGGCCGCCCCTACGAGGGCACCCAGACCGCCAAG
CTGAAGGTGACCAAGGGTGGCCCCCTGCCCTTCGCCTGGGACATCCTGTCCCCTCAGTTCATGTACGGCT
CCAAGGCCTACGTGAAGCACCCCGCCGACATCCCCGACTACTTGAAGCTGTCCTTCCCCGAGGGCTTCAA
GTGGGAGCGCGTGATGAACTTCGAGGACGGCGGCGTGGTGACCGTGACCCAGGACTCCTCCCTGCAGGAC
GGCGAGTTCATCTACAAGGTGAAGCTGCGCGGCACCAACTTCCCCTCCGACGGTCCCGTAATGCAGAAGA
AGACCATGGGCTGGGAGGCCTCCTCCGAGCGGATGTACCCCGAGGACGGCGCCCTGAAGGGCGAGATCAA
GCAGAGGCTGAAGCTGAAGGACGGCGGCCACTACGACGCTGAGGTCAAGACCACCTACAAGGCCAAGAAG
CCCGTGCAGCTGCCCGGCGCCTACAACGTCAACATCAAGTTGGACATCACCTCCCACAACGAGGACTACA
CCATCGTGGAACAGTACGAACGCGCCGAGGGCCGCCACTCCACCGGCGGCATGGACGAGCTGTACAAGGC
TAGCGGAGGCGGTGGCTCAGGCGGAGGAGGGTCAGGAGGGGGAGGCAGTGGCGGGGGCGGCTCTGGAGGA
GGGGGTTCTGGTGGTGGTAGCTACGTAGGCACCCGCGACGACGAGTACGACTATCTCTTCAAAGTTGTCC
TTATTGGAGATTCTGGTGTTGGAAAGAGTAATCTCTTGTCTCGATTTACTCGAAATGAGTTTAATCTCGA
AAGTAAGAGCACCATTGGAGTAGAGTTTGCAACAAGAAGCATCCAGGTTGATGGGAAAACAATAAAGGCA
CAGATATGGGACACGGCAGGGCAGGAGCGATACCGAGCTATAACATCAGCATATTATCGTGGAGCTGTAG
GTGCCTTACTGGTTTATGACATTGCTAAGCATCTCACATATGAAAATGTAGAACGATGGCTGAAAGAACT
GAGAGATCATGCTGATAGTAACATTGTTATCATGCTTGTGGGCAATAAGAGTGATTTGCGTCATCTCAGG
GCAGTTCCTACAGATGAAGCAAGAGCTTTTGCAGAAAAGAATGGTTTGTCATTCATTGAGACTTCCGCTC
TAGACTCTACAAATGTAGAAGCTGCTTTTCAGACAATTCTGACAGAGATATACCGCATTGTTTCCCAGAA
ACAAATGTCAGACAGACGTGAAAATGACATGTCTCCAAGCAACAATGTGGTTCCTATTCATGTTCCACCA
ACCACTGAAAACAAGCCAAAGGTGCAGTGCTGTCAGAACATCTAAACCGGTCCTAGATAAGTAATGATCA
TAATCAGCCATATCACATCTGTAGAGGTTTTACTTGCTTTAAAAAACCTCCCACACCTCCCCCTGAACCT
GAAACATAAAATGAATGCAATTGTTGTTGTTAACTTGTTTATTGCAGCTTATAATGGTTACAAATAAAGC
AATAGCATCACAAATTTCACAAATAAAGCATTTTTTTCACTGCATTCTAGTTGTGGTTTGTCCAAACTCA
TCAATGTATCTTATCATGTCTGGATCAATTCGTAATCATGTCATAGCTGTTTCCTGTGTGAAATTGTTAT
CCGCTCACAATTCCACACAACATACGAGCCGGAAGCATAAAGTGTAAAGCCTGGGGTGCCTAATGAGTGA
GCTAACTCACATTAATTGCGTTGCGCTCACTGCCCGCTTTCCAGTCGGGAAACCTGTCGTGCCAGCTGCA
TTAATGAATCGGCCAACGCGCGGGGAGAGGCGGTTTGCGTATTGGGCGCTCTTCCGCTTCCTCGCTCACT
GACTCGCTGCGCTCGGTCGTTCGGCTGCGGCGAGCGGTATCAGCTCACTCAAAGGCGGTAATACGGTTAT
CCACAGAATCAGGGGATAACGCAGGAAAGAACATGTGAGCAAAAGGCCAGCAAAAGGCCAGGAACCGTAA
AAAGGCCGCGTTGCTGGCGTTTTTCCATAGGCTCCGCCCCCCTGACGAGCATCACAAAAATCGACGCTCA
AGTCAGAGGTGGCGAAACCCGACAGGACTATAAAGATACCAGGCGTTTCCCCCTGGAAGCTCCCTCGTGC
GCTCTCCTGTTCCGACCCTGCCGCTTACCGGATACCTGTCCGCCTTTCTCCCTTCGGGAAGCGTGGCGCT
TTCTCATAGCTCACGCTGTAGGTATCTCAGTTCGGTGTAGGTCGTTCGCTCCAAGCTGGGCTGTGTGCAC
GAACCCCCCGTTCAGCCCGACCGCTGCGCCTTATCCGGTAACTATCGTCTTGAGTCCAACCCGGTAAGAC
ACGACTTATCGCCACTGGCAGCAGCCACTGGTAACAGGATTAGCAGAGCGAGGTATGTAGGCGGTGCTAC
AGAGTTCTTGAAGTGGTGGCCTAACTACGGCTACACTAGAAGAACAGTATTTGGTATCTGCGCTCTGCTG
AAGCCAGTTACCTTCGGAAAAAGAGTTGGTAGCTCTTGATCCGGCAAACAAACCACCGCTGGTAGCGGTG
GTTTTTTTGTTTGCAAGCAGCAGATTACGCGCAGAAAAAAAGGATCTCAAGAAGATCCTTTGATCTTTTC
TACGGGGTCTGACGCTCAGTGGAACGAAAACTCACGTTAAGGGATTTTGGTCATGAGATTATCAAAAAGG
ATCTTCACCTAGATCCTTTTAAATTAAAAATGAAGTTTTAAATCAATCTAAAGTATATATGAGTAAACTT
GGTCTGACAGTTACCAATGCTTAATCAGTGAGGCACCTATCTCAGCGATCTGTCTATTTCGTTCATCCAT
AGTTGCCTGACTCCCCGTCGTGTAGATAACTACGATACGGGAGGGCTTACCATCTGGCCCCAGTGCTGCA
ATGATACCGCGAGACCCACGCTCACCGGCTCCAGATTTATCAGCAATAAACCAGCCAGCCGGAAGGGCCG
AGCGCAGAAGTGGTCCTGCAACTTTATCCGCCTCCATCCAGTCTATTAATTGTTGCCGGGAAGCTAGAGT
AAGTAGTTCGCCAGTTAATAGTTTGCGCAACGTTGTTGCCATTGCTACAGGCATCGTGGTGTCACGCTCG
TCGTTTGGTATGGCTTCATTCAGCTCCGGTTCCCAACGATCAAGGCGAGTTACATGATCCCCCATGTTGT
GCAAAAAAGCGGTTAGCTCCTTCGGTCCTCCGATCGTTGTCAGAAGTAAGTTGGCCGCAGTGTTATCACT
CATGGTTATGGCAGCACTGCATAATTCTCTTACTGTCATGCCATCCGTAAGATGCTTTTCTGTGACTGGT
GAGTACTCAACCAAGTCATTCTGAGAATAGTGTATGCGGCGACCGAGTTGCTCTTGCCCGGCGTCAATAC
GGGATAATACCGCGCCACATAGCAGAACTTTAAAAGTGCTCATCATTGGAAAACGTTCTTCGGGGCGAAA
ACTCTCAAGGATCTTACCGCTGTTGAGATCCAGTTCGATGTAACCCACTCGTGCACCCAACTGATCTTCA
GCATCTTTTACTTTCACCAGCGTTTCTGGGTGAGCAAAAACAGGAAGGCAAAATGCCGCAAAAAAGGGAA
TAAGGGCGACACGGAAATGTTGAATACTCATACTCTTCCTTTTTCAATATTATTGAAGCATTTATCAGGG
TTATTGTCTCATGAGCGGATACATATTTGAATGTATTTAGAAAAATAAACAAATAGGGGTTCCGCGCACA
TTTCCCCGAAAAGTGCCACCTGACGTCTAAGAAACCATTATTATCATGACATTAACCTATAAAAATAGGC
GTATCACGAGGCCCTTTCGTCTCGCGCGTTTCGGTGATGACGGTGAAAACCTCTGACACATGCAGCTCCC
GGAGACGGTCACAGCTTGTCTGTAAGCGGATGCCGGGAGCAGACAAGCCCGTCAGGGCGCGTCAGCGGGT
GTTGGCGGGTGTCGGGGCTGGCTTAACTATGCGGCATCAGAGCAGATTGTACTGAGAGTGCACCATATGC
GGTGTGAAATACCGCACAGATGCGTAAGGAGAAAATACCGCATCAGGCGCCATTCGCCATTCAGGCTGCG
CAACTGTTGGGAAGGGCGATCGGTGCGGGCCTCTTCGCTATTACGCCAGCTGGCGAAAGGGGGATGTGCT
GCAAGGCGATTAAGTTGGGTAACGCCAGGGTTTTCCCAGTCACGACGTTGTAAAACGACGGCCAGTGCCA
AGTTGGGATCTTTGCATTGGCCCACGGCTCTCAGGATGGGGATGCTCCCCTTCAGCACCCGGTTCCCCTT
GGAAACTGATGGTCCTGGCTCTGTGGCATGGCAGTGGCACTGTGAGGAGCCCCCTACCAGCAGCACACAG
TGGGGTTGGCACTGCCACGCTCCGGATGCCGCGCTCTGATCCAACCCCATAATCAAGGGAACCCGAATTG
CCCCATCATTGCCCCCACCACCCCCATCCTGCCGGGCCCTCACACCCCACGCTGCCTTCTGGTGACATTC
CCCAGCCCAAACCCACGGCTTCATGGCTACCGCGGGGCATTTCCCATTGCCGCCCCATTATCAGCTCTGC
ACACCTCCCGCTGTACCCATGCCTCGTGGCTGCCCTTCTTTGACGTATAATCTTCTAATTAATACCCGGC
CTTGTCAAAGTGGAGCACAAACGTTAATTAATTCCCCAGCAGGCAGGTAATTAACAGTGTGACTCCCTTT
TTGCTGCGAGTGGGGCTGATACAGAGAGATGTGGCACTATGGAGCCCACGGGGTCCTGGCACTGGGTGCC
CACGGAGGTCCCCATGTGCTGCAGTGTCACCGCCTCCGAGGAGACAGTATTGTCCCTGCGGTGTCCCTGC
AGCTCAGCTCTGTCCACAGGGCCACCTCCAGTTTGGAGGGGACACAATGCAGCCCCGATGCAACCCATCC
TCGCAGCATCCCAGGGACAAAGACCCCACTGCAAGACCGCACACAGGGCTGGGTCCCGCTCCCCTAATAT
CTACAGTGCTTCTTGCATGGCCCCTTAATCAATGCAGTTAATCAGCATGCGCTCATGCACCGCTCTGGAG
CTGCAAAGCCCCTCGCAGCGCTGCTCACCAACACCGCGCACCGCCCCGGCCCAGCCTGCAGCACGCGCTG
CAAACAGGAAAGAAACAAAATATTGCCCAAATGTAGGCAAAGGCATTCGGCTGCCTTGACCTCCGCCGGG
CCGGGCCCTGCCTGACTCAGCTCCTTACTCAGCGCTCGCTTCCTCCCTCCGGCTGCCACCGCCGCAGCGC
ACACCCTGACAAAGAGTGGCCCTTAACGGGCTCTGAGGTGCACCCAGCAGTGCACTCAGCAGTCCAAGGG
CCGGCCTGGAGGTTTGCACCGCTACGTGCTGACATTAGCATTGAACTTGGCCCTGGGTAGTGCTGCAGGC
CGGGCGGGGTGGGTGTAGAGAGTGCAGCGCGCGTTGCACCCGGTGCCCCTTCCCCTCCCTTGCATCCCAG
CAGGCTGCACCCCAGCACCAGGCCCGTGCATGCATGCTCCTGGTGTTATTGCAGCCTGGTGCATGCATGC
GTCTTGATGGTGCAGCGCTGTGCATGCATCCTCCTTGGTGTGTAGCAGTCTAGTGCATGCATACCCCTCG
GTGTTATTGCTGCTCTGTGCACGCACGCTCATTGTATCACTTCATCCCAGTGCATGCACTCACACTGGAG
CGATTGCTGCTCGGTGCACGCACACTCATTGTATCACTGCAGCTCAGTGGCTGCACGCACACCGGTGTTA
TTGCTGCTCGGTGCGTGCATGCACATCAGTGTCGCTGCAGCTCAGTGCATGCACGCTCATTGCCCATCGC
TATCCCTGCCTCTCCTGCTGGCGCTCCCCGGGAGGTGACTTCAAGGGGACCGCAGGACCACCTCGGGGGT
GGGGGGAGGGCTGCACACGCGGACCCCGCTCCCCCTCCCCAACAAAGCACTGTGGAATCAAAAAGGGGGG
AGGGGGGATGGAGGGGCGCGTCACACCCCCGCCCCACACCCTCACCTCGAGGTGAGCCCCACGTTCTGCT
TCACTCTCCCCATCTCCCCCCCCTCCCCACCCCCAATTTTGTATTTATTTATTTTTTAATTATTTTGTGC
AGCGATGGGGGCGGGGGG
Features (pLannotate 1.2.2; 22 found; start..end, strand, type, name):
    117..1086    +  intron         chimeric intron: chimera between introns from chicken β-actin and rabbit β-globin
   1150..2250    +  CDS            Kif1c (fragment): KIF1C_MOUSE - Experimental evidence at protein level: Swiss-Prot protein existence level 1. Motor required for the retrograde transport of Golgi vesicles to the endoplasmic reticulum. Has a microtubule plus end-directed motility (By similarity). From Mus musculus (Mouse).
   2746..3462    +  CDS            mVenus: mVenus is a basic (constitutively fluorescent) yellow fluorescent protein published in 2006, derived from Aequorea victoria. It is reported to be a rapidly-maturing monomer with moderate acid sensitivity.
   3592..3921    +  CDS            sspB (fragment): SSPB_HAEIN - Experimental evidence at protein level: Swiss-Prot protein existence level 1. Also stimulates degradation of the N-terminus of RseA (residues 1-108, alone or in complex with sigma-E) by ClpX-ClpP in a non-ssrA-mediated fashion. From Haemophilus influenzae (strain ATCC 51907 / DSM 11121 / KW20 / Rd).
   3934..3986    +  CDS            P2A (fragment): 2A peptide from porcine teschovirus-1 polyprotein Eukaryotic ribosomes fail to insert a peptide bond between the Gly and Pro residues, yielding separate polypeptides.
   4018..4335    +  CDS            miniSOG: miniSOG is a basic (constitutively fluorescent) cyan fluorescent protein published in 2011, derived from Arabidopsis thaliana. It requires the cofactor flavin for fluorescence.
   4471..5178    +  CDS            mCherry: mCherry is a basic (constitutively fluorescent) red fluorescent protein published in 2004, derived from Discosoma sp.. It is reported to be a very rapidly-maturing monomer with low acid sensitivity.
   5278..5922    +  CDS            RAB11A: RB11A_HUMAN - Also known as RAB11. Experimental evidence at protein level: Swiss-Prot protein existence level 1. The small GTPases Rab are key regulators of intracellular membrane trafficking, from the formation of transport vesicles to their fusion with membranes. Rabs cycle between an inactive GDP-bound form and an active GTP-bound form that is able to recruit to membranes different set of downstream effectors directly responsible for vesicle formation, movement, tethering and fusion. The small Rab GTPase RAB11A regulates endocytic recycling. Acts as a major regulator of membrane delivery du
   5944..6029    +  CDS            large T antigen (fragment): large T antigen from SV40 (simian virus 40)
   6052..6186    +  polyA_signal   SV40 poly(A) signal: SV40 polyadenylation signal
   6222..6244    -  protein_bind   lac operator (fragment): The lac repressor binds to the lac operator to inhibit transcription in E. coli. This inhibition can be relieved by adding lactose or isopropyl-β-D-thiogalactopyranoside (IPTG). lac repressor encoded by lacI
   6248..6278    -  promoter       lac promoter: promoter for the E. coli lac operon
   6293..6314    -  protein_bind   CAP binding site: CAP binding activates transcription in the presence of cAMP. E. coli catabolite activator protein
   6327..6419    -  CDS            lacI (fragment): lac repressor; lacI; The lac repressor binds to the lac operator to inhibit transcription in E. coli. This inhibition can be relieved by adding lactose or isopropyl-β-D-thiogalactopyranoside (IPTG).
   6602..7190    -  rep_origin     ori: high-copy-number ColE1/pMB1/pBR322/pUC origin of replication
   7361..8221    -  CDS            AmpR: β-lactamase; bla; confers resistance to ampicillin, carbenicillin, and related antibiotics
   8222..8326    -  promoter       AmpR promoter: bla
   8421..8456    +  CDS            rop (fragment): Rop protein, which maintains plasmids at low copy number; rop
   8558..8657    +  misc_feature   bom (fragment): basis of mobility region from pBR322
   8663..8817    -  CDS            lacZα (fragment): LacZα fragment of β-galactosidase; lacZ fragment
  10617..3       +  promoter       chicken β-actin promoter (fragment) (across the origin): contains a 21-bp deletion relative to the standard chicken β-actin promoter
  10718..116     +  promoter       chicken β-actin promoter (fragment) (across the origin): contains a 21-bp deletion relative to the standard chicken β-actin promoter
