[The description below was written by a language model from this plasmid's Addgene catalogue record and pLannotate feature annotations shown in this document.]
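Description:
pB80-KIF1A(1-365)-VVDfast-mVenus-SSPB(micro)_P2A_iLID-mCherry-RAB11 is a mammalian expression plasmid of about 10.7 kb built on a β-actin promoter backbone. It is maintained in E. coli at high copy through a ColE1/pUC-type origin and selected with ampicillin via the β-lactamase gene. Remnants of lac and pBR322 sequences (lac promoter/operator, lacZα, rop and bom fragments) are also present. Transcription of the insert is driven by the chicken β-actin promoter followed by a chimeric chicken β-actin/rabbit β-globin intron, and is terminated by an SV40 polyadenylation signal.

The roughly 4.8 kb insert is a single open reading frame that a P2A ribosome-skipping peptide splits into two proteins. The first is an "opto-kinesin": the motor domain of mouse KIF1A (residues 1-365, carrying Pro202Ala) fused to the VVDfast light-responsive module, mVenus and the micro variant of SspB (Arg73Gln). The second is iLID fused to mCherry and RAB11, which places the light-switchable iLID module on recycling endosomes. Under blue light, iLID exposes its SsrA peptide and binds SspB, recruiting the plus-end-directed motor to RAB11-positive membranes. The stated purpose is to induce anterograde transport of recycling endosomes, with the two fluorescent proteins allowing motor and cargo to be followed separately.

Some automated annotations are homology-based approximations. The kinesin segment is labelled as a Kif1c fragment, and the LOV-domain portion of iLID is labelled as miniSOG. VVDfast is not annotated at all, but presumably lies in the unannotated gap between the motor and mVenus. The sequence record is described as a partial NGS result.
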