Addgene plasmid #174644: pB80-KIF1A(1-365)-VVDfast-mVenus-SSPB(micro)_P2A_iLID-mCherry-RAB11
Purpose: Optogenetic coupling of RAB11 to opto-kinesin to induce anterograde transport of recycling endosomes
Depositing lab: Lukas Kapitein. Depositing organization: Utrecht University. Publication: An optimized toolbox for the optogenetic control of intracellular transport. Nijenhuis W, van Grinsven MMP, Kapitein LC. J Cell Biol. 2020 Apr 6;219(4). pii: 133834. doi: 10.1083/jcb.201907149. PubMed 32328628.
Backbone
  Vector backbone: B-actin
  Vector type: Mammalian Expression
Growth in bacteria
  Bacterial resistance: Ampicillin, 100 μg/mL
  Growth temperature: 37°C
  Growth strain: DH5alpha
  Copy number: High Copy
Gene/Insert
  Gene/Insert name: KIF1A(1-365)-VVDfast-mVenus-SSPB(micro)-P2A-iLID-mCherry-RAB11
  Species: M. musculus (mouse), Synthetic
  Insert size (bp): 4835
  Mutation: mmKIF1A(aa1-365): Pro202Ala; mVenus: Met1Del, Thr154Met; SSPB:Arg73Gln; mCherry: Met1Del; RAB11: Met1Del
  Promoter: Chicken beta-actin
  Tag / fusion protein: Venus-SSPB and iLID-mCherry (C terminal on insert)
  Cloning method: Restriction Enzyme; 5′ cloning site unknown (unknown if destroyed)
Terms and licenses: Academic/Nonprofit Terms; Industry Terms: Not Available to Industry
Depositor comments: Internal plasmid ID: WN479
How to cite: pB80-KIF1A(1-365)-VVDfast-mVenus-SSPB(micro)_P2A_iLID-mCherry-RAB11 was a gift from Lukas Kapitein (Addgene plasmid # 174644 ; http://n2t.net/addgene:174644 ; RRID:Addgene_174644)
